Addgene plasmid #90539: ATAD2 D8.3 gRNA
Purpose: 3rd generation lentiviral gRNA plasmid targeting human ATAD2
Depositing lab: Iain Cheeseman. Depositing organization: Whitehead Institute for Biomedical Research. Publication: Large-Scale Analysis of CRISPR/Cas9 Cell-Cycle Knockouts Reveals the Diversity of p53-Dependent Responses to Cell-Cycle Defects. McKinley KL, Cheeseman IM. Dev Cell. 2017 Feb 27;40(4):405-420.e2. doi: 10.1016/j.devcel.2017.01.012. Epub 2017 Feb 16. PubMed 28216383.
Backbone
  Vector backbone: pLenti-sgRNA
  Backbone manufacturer: Eric Lander & David Sabatini labs (Addgene plasmid #71409)
  Backbone size w/o insert (bp): 9151
  Vector type: Lentiviral, CRISPR
  Selectable markers: Puromycin
Growth in bacteria
  Bacterial resistance: Ampicillin, 100 μg/mL
  Growth temperature: 37°C
  Growth strain: NEB Stable
  Copy number: Unknown
Gene/Insert
  Gene/Insert name: ATAD2 (Guide Designation D8.3) (alt name: pKMKO series)
  gRNA/shRNA sequence: CACCGCACAACCACTCCGCGGCCT
  Species: H. sapiens (human)
  Promoter: U6
  Cloning method: Restriction Enzyme; 5′ cloning site BsmBI (destroyed during cloning); 3′ cloning site BsmBI (destroyed during cloning)
  Sequencing primers: 5′ hU6-F (5'-GAGGGCCTATTTCCCATGATT-3'); 3′ EF1a-R (5'-CACGGCGACTACTGCACTTA-3')
Terms and licenses: Academic/Nonprofit Terms; Industry Terms: Not Available to Industry
Depositor comments: Please note that gRNA target sequence listed is not strictly the 20nt spacer sequence, but also contains the 5' BsmBI overhang. For more information about knockout human cell lines generated using this plasmid, please see http://cellcycleknockouts.wi.mit.edu/ .
How to cite: ATAD2 D8.3 gRNA was a gift from Iain Cheeseman (Addgene plasmid # 90539 ; http://n2t.net/addgene:90539 ; RRID:Addgene_90539)
