[The description below was written by a language model from this plasmid's Addgene catalogue record and pLannotate feature annotations shown in this document.]
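Description:
ATAD2 D8.3 gRNA is a third-generation lentiviral CRISPR guide plasmid built on the pLenti-sgRNA backbone and designed to target the human ATAD2 gene. It is propagated in E. coli through a high-copy ColE1/pUC-type origin with ampicillin resistance (AmpR, β-lactamase), and also carries an f1 origin and an SV40 origin. Small annotated fragments of lacI, lacZα, an RSF origin and the lac promoter/operator, together with T3 and T7 promoters, appear to be cloning-vector remnants rather than functional parts of the payload.

The viral transfer cassette begins with an RSV promoter fused to a truncated HIV-1 5′ LTR, which makes genomic RNA production Tat-independent. This is followed by the Ψ packaging signal with a partial gag region, the Rev response element for Rev-dependent nuclear export, and a cPPT/CTS. The cassette ends in a ΔU3 self-inactivating 3′ LTR and an SV40 polyadenylation signal. Within this frame, a human U6 RNA polymerase III promoter drives the ATAD2 spacer, which was cloned between BsmBI sites that were destroyed in the process. The spacer is joined to the Streptococcus pyogenes Cas9 guide scaffold, annotated here as a tracrRNA fragment. Downstream, an EF-1α core promoter expresses puromycin N-acetyltransferase for selection of transduced mammalian cells, with a WPRE to enhance transcript expression.

No Cas9 is encoded, so the nuclease must be supplied separately, for example by a Cas9-expressing cell line. The plasmid belongs to a guide series used to generate knockouts of cell-cycle genes in human cells. The sequenced record is 7,301 nt, shorter than the 9,151 bp listed for the backbone without insert, and the record does not explain this difference.
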