Features (pLannotate 1.2.2; 28 found; start..end, strand, type, name):
      1..26      +  rep_origin     RSF ori (fragment): Plasmids containing the RSF 1030 origin of replication can be propagated in E. coli cells that contain additional plasmids with compatible origins.
     28..120     +  CDS            lacI (fragment): lac repressor; lacI; The lac repressor binds to the lac operator to inhibit transcription in E. coli. This inhibition can be relieved by adding lactose or isopropyl-β-D-thiogalactopyranoside (IPTG).
    133..154     +  protein_bind   CAP binding site: CAP binding activates transcription in the presence of cAMP. E. coli catabolite activator protein
    169..199     +  promoter       lac promoter: promoter for the E. coli lac operon
    207..223     +  protein_bind   lac operator: The lac repressor binds to the lac operator to inhibit transcription in E. coli. This inhibition can be relieved by adding lactose or isopropyl-β-D-thiogalactopyranoside (IPTG). lac repressor encoded by lacI
    268..286     +  promoter       T3 promoter: promoter for bacteriophage T3 RNA polymerase
    314..540     +  promoter       RSV promoter: Rous sarcoma virus enhancer/promoter
    541..721     +  LTR            5' LTR (truncated): truncated 5' long terminal repeat (LTR) from HIV-1
    768..893     +  misc_feature   HIV-1 Ψ: packaging signal of human immunodeficiency virus type 1
    877..1240    +  CDS            HIV-1 gag (fragment): gag protein from human immunodeficiency virus 1; gag
   1386..1619    +  misc_feature   RRE: The Rev response element (RRE) of HIV-1 allows for Rev-dependent mRNA export from the nucleus to the cytoplasm.
   1996..2022    +  CDS            Rev (fragment): human immunodeficiency virus 1 (HIV-1) Rev protein; rev; enhances nuclear export of unspliced and incompletely spliced viral mRNAs
   2026..2266    +  promoter       U6 promoter: RNA polymerase III promoter for human U6 snRNA
   2313..2380    +  misc_RNA       tracrRNA (fragment): trans-activating CRISPR RNA for the Streptococcus pyogenes CRISPR/Cas9 system
   2429..2546    +  misc_feature   cPPT/CTS: central polypurine tract and central termination sequence of HIV-1
   2615..2826    +  promoter       EF-1α core promoter: core promoter for human elongation factor EF-1α
   2852..3451    +  CDS            PuroR (fragment): puromycin N-acetyltransferase; pac from Streptomyces; confers resistance to puromycin
   3467..4055    +  misc_feature   WPRE: woodchuck hepatitis virus posttranscriptional regulatory element
   4106..4125    +  misc_feature   cPPT/CTS (fragment): central polypurine tract and central termination sequence of HIV-1
   4127..4360    +  LTR            3' LTR (ΔU3): self-inactivating 3' long terminal repeat (LTR) from HIV-1
   4438..4559    +  polyA_signal   SV40 poly(A) signal: SV40 polyadenylation signal
   4599..4734    +  rep_origin     SV40 ori: SV40 origin of replication
   4755..4773    -  promoter       T7 promoter: promoter for bacteriophage T7 RNA polymerase
   4781..4936    +  CDS            lacZα (fragment): LacZα fragment of β-galactosidase; lacZ fragment
   4941..5369    +  rep_origin     f1 ori (sequence partly withheld): f1 bacteriophage origin of replication; arrow indicates direction of (+) strand synthesis
   5422..5526    +  promoter       AmpR promoter: bla
   5527..6387    +  CDS            AmpR: β-lactamase; bla; confers resistance to ampicillin, carbenicillin, and related antibiotics
   6558..7146    +  rep_origin     ori: high-copy-number ColE1/pMB1/pBR322/pUC origin of replication
>Addgene plasmid #90539 | ATAD2 D8.3 gRNA | addgene full sequence | sequence record 183476 | Addgene NGS Result
CGAGTCAGTGAGCGAGGAAGCGGAAGAGCGCCCAATACGCAAACCGCCTCTCCCCGCGCGTTGGCCGATT
CATTAATGCAGCTGGCACGACAGGTTTCCCGACTGGAAAGCGGGCAGTGAGCGCAACGCAATTAATGTGA
GTTAGCTCACTCATTAGGCACCCCAGGCTTTACACTTTATGCTTCCGGCTCGTATGTTGTGTGGAATTGT
GAGCGGATAACAATTTCACACAGGAAACAGCTATGACCATGATTACGCCAAGCGCGCAATTAACCCTCAC
TAAAGGGAACAAAAGCTGGAGCTGCAAGCTTAATGTAGTCTTATGCAATACTCTTGTAGTCTTGCAACAT
GGTAACGATGAGTTAGCAACATGCCTTACAAGGAGAGAAAAAGCACCGTGCATGCCGATTGGTGGAAGTA
AGGTGGTACGATCGTGCCTTATTAGGAAGGCAACAGACGGGTCTGACATGGATTGGACGAACCACTGAAT
TGCCGCATTGCAGAGATATTGTATTTAAGTGCCTAGCTCGATACATAAACGGGTCTCTCTGGTTAGACCA
GATCTGAGCCTGGGAGCTCTCTGGCTAACTAGGGAACCCACTGCTTAAGCCTCAATAAAGCTTGCCTTGA
GTGCTTCAAGTAGTGTGTGCCCGTCTGTTGTGTGACTCTGGTAACTAGAGATCCCTCAGACCCTTTTAGT
CAGTGTGGAAAATCTCTAGCAGTGGCGCCCGAACAGGGACTTGAAAGCGAAAGGGAAACCAGAGGAGCTC
TCTCGACGCAGGACTCGGCTTGCTGAAGCGCGCACGGCAAGAGGCGAGGGGCGGCGACTGGTGAGTACGC
CAAAAATTTTGACTAGCGGAGGCTAGAAGGAGAGAGATGGGTGCGAGAGCGTCAGTATTAAGCGGGGGAG
AATTAGATCGCGATGGGAAAAAATTCGGTTAAGGCCAGGGGGAAAGAAAAAATATAAATTAAAACATATA
GTATGGGCAAGCAGGGAGCTAGAACGATTCGCAGTTAATCCTGGCCTGTTAGAAACATCAGAAGGCTGTA
GACAAATACTGGGACAGCTACAACCATCCCTTCAGACAGGATCAGAAGAACTTAGATCATTATATAATAC
AGTAGCAACCCTCTATTGTGTGCATCAAAGGATAGAGATAAAAGACACCAAGGAAGCTTTAGACAAGATA
GAGGAAGAGCAAAACAAAAGTAAGACCACCGCACAGCAAGCGGCCGCTGATCTTCAGACCTGGAGGAGGA
GATATGAGGGACAATTGGAGAAGTGAATTATATAAATATAAAGTAGTAAAAATTGAACCATTAGGAGTAG
CACCCACCAAGGCAAAGAGAAGAGTGGTGCAGAGAGAAAAAAGAGCAGTGGGAATAGGAGCTTTGTTCCT
TGGGTTCTTGGGAGCAGCAGGAAGCACTATGGGCGCAGCGTCAATGACGCTGACGGTACAGGCCAGACAA
TTATTGTCTGGTATAGTGCAGCAGCAGAACAATTTGCTGAGGGCTATTGAGGCGCAACAGCATCTGTTGC
AACTCACAGTCTGGGGCATCAAGCAGCTCCAGGCAAGAATCCTGGCTGTGGAAAGATACCTAAAGGATCA
ACAGCTCCTGGGGATTTGGGGTTGCTCTGGAAAACTCATTTGCACCACTGCTGTGCCTTGGAATGCTAGT
TGGAGTAATAAATCTCTGGAACAGATTTGGAATCACACGACCTGGATGGAGTGGGACAGAGAAATTAACA
ATTACACAAGCTTAATACACTCCTTAATTGAAGAATCGCAAAACCAGCAAGAAAAGAATGAACAAGAATT
ATTGGAATTAGATAAATGGGCAAGTTTGTGGAATTGGTTTAACATAACAAATTGGCTGTGGTATATAAAA
TTATTCATAATGATAGTAGGAGGCTTGGTAGGTTTAAGAATAGTTTTTGCTGTACTTTCTATAGTGAATA
GAGTTAGGCAGGGATATTCACCATTATCGTTTCAGACCCACCTCCCAACCCCGAGGGGACCCAGAGAGGG
CCTATTTCCCATGATTCCTTCATATTTGCATATACGATACAAGGCTGTTAGAGAGATAATTAGAATTAAT
TTGACTGTAAACACAAAGATATTAGTACAAAATACGTGACGTAGAAAGTAATAATTTCTTGGGTAGTTTG
CAGTTTTAAAATTATGTTTTAAAATGGACTATCATATGCTTACCGTAACTTGAAAGTATTTCGATTTCTT
GGCTTTATATATCTTGTGGAAAGGACGAAACACCGCACAACCACTCCGCGGCCTGTTTAAGAGCTATGCT
GGAAACAGCATAGCAAGTTTAAATAAGGCTAGTCCGTTATCAACTTGAAAAAGTGGCACCGAGTCGGTGC
TTTTTTTGAATTCTAGATCTTGAGACAAATGGCAGTATTCATCCACAATTTTAAAAGAAAAGGGGGGATT
GGGGGGTACAGTGCAGGGGAAAGAATAGTAGACATAATAGCAACAGACATACAAACTAAAGAATTACAAA
AACAAATTACAAAAATTCAAAATTTTCGGGTTTATTACAGGGACAGCAGAGATCCACTTTGGCGCCGGCT
CGAGTGGCTCCGGTGCCCGTCAGTGGGCAGAGCGCACATCGCCCACAGTCCCCGAGAAGTTGGGGGGAGG
GGTCGGCAATTGAACCGGTGCCTAGAGAAGGTGGCGCGGGGTAAACTGGGAAAGTGATGTCGTGTACTGG
CTCCGCCTTTTTCCCGAGGGTGGGGGAGAACCGTATATAAGTGCAGTAGTCGCCGTGAACGTTCTTTTTC
GCAACGGGTTTGCCGCCAGAACACAGGTGTCGTGACGCGGGATCCGCCACCATGACCGAGTACAAGCCCA
CGGTGCGCCTCGCCACCCGCGACGACGTCCCCAGGGCCGTACGCACCCTCGCCGCCGCGTTCGCCGACTA
CCCCGCCACGCGCCACACCGTCGATCCGGACCGCCACATCGAGCGGGTCACCGAGCTGCAAGAACTCTTC
CTCACGCGCGTCGGGCTCGACATCGGCAAGGTGTGGGTCGCGGACGACGGCGCCGCGGTGGCGGTCTGGA
CCACGCCGGAGAGCGTCGAAGCGGGGGCGGTGTTCGCCGAGATCGGCCCGCGCATGGCCGAGTTGAGCGG
TTCCCGGCTGGCCGCGCAGCAACAGATGGAAGGCCTCCTGGCGCCGCACCGGCCCAAGGAGCCCGCGTGG
TTCCTGGCCACCGTCGGAGTCTCGCCCGACCACCAGGGCAAGGGTCTGGGCAGCGCCGTCGTGCTCCCCG
GAGTGGAGGCGGCCGAGCGCGCCGGGGTGCCCGCCTTCCTGGAGACCTCCGCGCCCCGCAACCTCCCCTT
CTACGAGCGGCTCGGCTTCACCGTCACCGCCGACGTCGAGGTGCCCGAAGGACCGCGCACCTGGTGCATG
ACCCGCAAGCCCGGTGCCTGAACGCGTTAAGTCGACAATCAACCTCTGGATTACAAAATTTGTGAAAGAT
TGACTGGTATTCTTAACTATGTTGCTCCTTTTACGCTATGTGGATACGCTGCTTTAATGCCTTTGTATCA
TGCTATTGCTTCCCGTATGGCTTTCATTTTCTCCTCCTTGTATAAATCCTGGTTGCTGTCTCTTTATGAG
GAGTTGTGGCCCGTTGTCAGGCAACGTGGCGTGGTGTGCACTGTGTTTGCTGACGCAACCCCCACTGGTT
GGGGCATTGCCACCACCTGTCAGCTCCTTTCCGGGACTTTCGCTTTCCCCCTCCCTATTGCCACGGCGGA
ACTCATCGCCGCCTGCCTTGCCCGCTGCTGGACAGGGGCTCGGCTGTTGGGCACTGACAATTCCGTGGTG
TTGTCGGGGAAATCATCGTCCTTTCCTTGGCTGCTCGCCTGTGTTGCCACCTGGATTCTGCGCGGGACGT
CCTTCTGCTACGTCCCTTCGGCCCTCAATCCAGCGGACCTTCCTTCCCGCGGCCTGCTGCCGGCTCTGCG
GCCTCTTCCGCGTCTTCGCCTTCGCCCTCAGACGAGTCGGATCTCCCTTTGGGCCGCCTCCCCGCGTCGA
CTTTAAGACCAATGACTTACAAGGCAGCTGTAGATCTTAGCCACTTTTTAAAAGAAAAGGGGGGACTGGA
AGGGCTAATTCACTCCCAACGAAGACAAGATCTGCTTTTTGCTTGTACTGGGTCTCTCTGGTTAGACCAG
ATCTGAGCCTGGGAGCTCTCTGGCTAACTAGGGAACCCACTGCTTAAGCCTCAATAAAGCTTGCCTTGAG
TGCTTCAAGTAGTGTGTGCCCGTCTGTTGTGTGACTCTGGTAACTAGAGATCCCTCAGACCCTTTTAGTC
AGTGTGGAAAATCTCTAGCAGTACGTATAGTAGTTCATGTCATCTTATTATTCAGTATTTATAACTTGCA
AAGAAATGAATATCAGAGAGTGAGAGGAACTTGTTTATTGCAGCTTATAATGGTTACAAATAAAGCAATA
GCATCACAAATTTCACAAATAAAGCATTTTTTTCACTGCATTCTAGTTGTGGTTTGTCCAAACTCATCAA
TGTATCTTATCATGTCTGGCTCTAGCTATCCCGCCCCTAACTCCGCCCATCCCGCCCCTAACTCCGCCCA
GTTCCGCCCATTCTCCGCCCCATGGCTGACTAATTTTTTTTATTTATGCAGAGGCCGAGGCCGCCTCGGC
CTCTGAGCTATTCCAGAAGTAGTGAGGAGGCTTTTTTGGAGGCCTAGGGACGTACCCAATTCGCCCTATA
GTGAGTCGTATTACGCGCGCTCACTGGCCGTCGTTTTACAACGTCGTGACTGGGAAAACCCTGGCGTTAC
CCAACTTAATCGCCTTGCAGCACATCCCCCTTTCGCCAGCTGGCGTAATAGCGAAGAGGCCCGCACCGAT
CGCCCTTCCCAACAGTTGCGCAGCCTGAATGGCGAATGGG
[124 nt withheld, positions 4941-5064]
C
[91 nt withheld, positions 5066-5156]
A
[49 nt withheld, positions 5158-5206]
CCTTTGACGTTGGAGTCCACGTTCTTT
[37 nt withheld, positions 5234-5270]
ACCCTATCTCGGTCTATTCTTTTGATTTATAAGGGATTTTGCCGATTTCGGCCTATTGGTTAAAAAATGA
GCTGATTTAACAAAAATTTAACGCGAATTTTAACAAAATATTAACGCTTACAATTTAGGTGGCACTTTTC
GGGGAAATGTGCGCGGAACCCCTATTTGTTTATTTTTCTAAATACATTCAAATATGTATCCGCTCATGAG
ACAATAACCCTGATAAATGCTTCAATAATATTGAAAAAGGAAGAGTATGAGTATTCAACATTTCCGTGTC
GCCCTTATTCCCTTTTTTGCGGCATTTTGCCTTCCTGTTTTTGCTCACCCAGAAACGCTGGTGAAAGTAA
AAGATGCTGAAGATCAGTTGGGTGCACGAGTGGGTTACATCGAACTGGATCTCAACAGCGGTAAGATCCT
TGAGAGTTTTCGCCCCGAAGAACGTTTTCCAATGATGAGCACTTTTAAAGTTCTGCTATGTGGCGCGGTA
TTATCCCGTATTGACGCCGGGCAAGAGCAACTCGGTCGCCGCATACACTATTCTCAGAATGACTTGGTTG
AGTACTCACCAGTCACAGAAAAGCATCTTACGGATGGCATGACAGTAAGAGAATTATGCAGTGCTGCCAT
AACCATGAGTGATAACACTGCGGCCAACTTACTTCTGACAACGATCGGAGGACCGAAGGAGCTAACCGCT
TTTTTGCACAACATGGGGGATCATGTAACTCGCCTTGATCGTTGGGAACCGGAGCTGAATGAAGCCATAC
CAAACGACGAGCGTGACACCACGATGCCTGTAGCAATGGCAACAACGTTGCGCAAACTATTAACTGGCGA
ACTACTTACTCTAGCTTCCCGGCAACAATTAATAGACTGGATGGAGGCGGATAAAGTTGCAGGACCACTT
CTGCGCTCGGCCCTTCCGGCTGGCTGGTTTATTGCTGATAAATCTGGAGCCGGTGAGCGTGGGTCTCGCG
GTATCATTGCAGCACTGGGGCCAGATGGTAAGCCCTCCCGTATCGTAGTTATCTACACGACGGGGAGTCA
GGCAACTATGGATGAACGAAATAGACAGATCGCTGAGATAGGTGCCTCACTGATTAAGCATTGGTAACTG
TCAGACCAAGTTTACTCATATATACTTTAGATTGATTTAAAACTTCATTTTTAATTTAAAAGGATCTAGG
TGAAGATCCTTTTTGATAATCTCATGACCAAAATCCCTTAACGTGAGTTTTCGTTCCACTGAGCGTCAGA
CCCCGTAGAAAAGATCAAAGGATCTTCTTGAGATCCTTTTTTTCTGCGCGTAATCTGCTGCTTGCAAACA
AAAAAACCACCGCTACCAGCGGTGGTTTGTTTGCCGGATCAAGAGCTACCAACTCTTTTTCCGAAGGTAA
CTGGCTTCAGCAGAGCGCAGATACCAAATACTGTTCTTCTAGTGTAGCCGTAGTTAGGCCACCACTTCAA
GAACTCTGTAGCACCGCCTACATACCTCGCTCTGCTAATCCTGTTACCAGTGGCTGCTGCCAGTGGCGAT
AAGTCGTGTCTTACCGGGTTGGACTCAAGACGATAGTTACCGGATAAGGCGCAGCGGTCGGGCTGAACGG
GGGGTTCGTGCACACAGCCCAGCTTGGAGCGAACGACCTACACCGAACTGAGATACCTACAGCGTGAGCT
ATGAGAAAGCGCCACGCTTCCCGAAGGGAGAAAGGCGGACAGGTATCCGGTAAGCGGCAGGGTCGGAACA
GGAGAGCGCACGAGGGAGCTTCCAGGGGGAAACGCCTGGTATCTTTATAGTCCTGTCGGGTTTCGCCACC
TCTGACTTGAGCGTCGATTTTTGTGATGCTCGTCAGGGGGGCGGAGCCTATGGAAAAACGCCAGCAACGC
GGCCTTTTTACGGTTCCTGGCCTTTTGCTGGCCTTTTGCTCACATGTTCTTTCCTGCGTTATCCCCTGAT
TCTGTGGATAACCGTATTACCGCCTTTGAGTGAGCTGATACCGCTCGCCGCAGCCGAACGACCGAGCGCA
G
